Addgene plasmid #249019: pKlab224-pcDNA3-BRCA1(1314-end)-R1699W-V5-3xFLAG
Purpose: This plasmid expresses the C-terminally 3x-FLAG tagged BRCT domain that contains the R1699W mutation
Depositing lab: Georgios Karras. Depositing organization: University of Texas MD Anderson Cancer Center. Publication: Protein-folding chaperones predict structure-function relationships and cancer risk in BRCA1 mutation carriers. Gracia B, Montes P, Gutierrez AM, Arun B, Karras GI. Cell Rep. 2024 Feb 27;43(2):113803. doi: 10.1016/j.celrep.2024.113803. Epub 2024 Feb 17. PubMed 38368609.
Backbone
  Vector backbone: pcDNA3.1
  Vector type: Mammalian Expression
  Selectable markers: Hygromycin
Growth in bacteria
  Bacterial resistance: Ampicillin, 100 μg/mL
  Growth temperature: 37°C
  Growth strain: DH5alpha
  Copy number: High Copy
Gene/Insert
  Gene/Insert name: BRCA1(1314aa-end)
  Species: H. sapiens (human)
  Mutation: R1699W
  Entrez Gene: BRCA1 (a.k.a. BRCAI, BRCC1, BROVCA1, FANCS, IRIS, PNCA4, PPP1R53, PSCP, RNF53)
  Promoter: CMV Promoter
  Tag / fusion protein: 3x-FLAG-V5 (C terminal on insert)
  Cloning method: Gateway Cloning
Terms and licenses: Academic/Nonprofit Terms; Industry Terms: Not Available to Industry
How to cite: pKlab224-pcDNA3-BRCA1(1314-end)-R1699W-V5-3xFLAG was a gift from Georgios Karras (Addgene plasmid # 249019 ; http://n2t.net/addgene:249019 ; RRID:Addgene_249019)
