[The description below was written by a language model from this plasmid's Addgene catalogue record and pLannotate feature annotations shown in this document.]
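Description:
pKlab224-pcDNA3-BRCA1(1314-end)-R1699W-V5-3xFLAG is a mammalian expression plasmid of about 7.4 kb, built on a pcDNA3.1-type backbone. It produces a C-terminal fragment of human BRCA1 carrying the R1699W substitution. The insert runs from residue 1314 to the end of the protein and therefore includes the BRCT domain region named in the stated purpose. It was introduced by Gateway cloning and is flanked by attB1 and attB2 sites. Transcription is driven by the human cytomegalovirus immediate-early enhancer and promoter and is terminated by the bovine growth hormone polyadenylation signal. A T7 promoter lies upstream of the insert. Downstream of attB2, the reading frame continues into a V5 epitope followed by a 3xFLAG tag, so the fragment carries both tags at its C terminus for detection or affinity capture.

In E. coli the plasmid replicates from a high-copy ColE1/pUC-type origin and is selected with ampicillin through the bla gene. An f1 origin is also present. For selection in mammalian cells, an SV40 enhancer/early promoter drives a hygromycin resistance gene, followed by an SV40 polyadenylation signal. The annotation also picks up several short fragments (a truncated HIV-1 LTR match, ble, lacI and lac promoter/operator elements, and a bom remnant), which appear to be backbone remnants rather than functional parts.

The associated publication concerns protein-folding chaperones and structure-function relationships in BRCA1 variants. This suggests the construct is used to express the tagged R1699W BRCT fragment in cultured cells and to examine how the mutation affects the protein's behaviour and interactions. The record does not describe specific assays.
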