Features (pLannotate 1.2.2; 24 found; start..end, strand, type, name):
     28..80      -  misc_feature   bom (fragment): basis of mobility region from pBR322
    235..614     +  enhancer       CMV enhancer: human cytomegalovirus immediate early enhancer
    615..818     +  promoter       CMV promoter: human cytomegalovirus (CMV) immediate early promoter
    814..847     +  LTR            5' LTR (truncated) (fragment): truncated 5' long terminal repeat (LTR) from HIV-1
    863..881     +  promoter       T7 promoter: promoter for bacteriophage T7 RNA polymerase
    970..987     +  protein_bind   attB1 (fragment): mutant version of attB; core recombination site for the Gateway® BP reaction BP Clonase™
    996..2645    +  CDS            BRCA1 (fragment): BRCA1_HUMAN - Also known as RNF53. Experimental evidence at protein level: Swiss-Prot protein existence level 1. E3 ubiquitin-protein ligase that specifically mediates the formation of 'Lys-6'-linked polyubiquitin chains and plays a central role in DNA repair by facilitating cellular responses to DNA damage (PubMed:12890688, PubMed:14976165, PubMed:16818604, PubMed:17525340, PubMed:12887909, PubMed:10500182, PubMed:19261748). It is unclear whether it also mediates the formation of other types of polyubiquitin chains (PubMed:12890688). The BRCA1-BARD1 heterodimer coordinates a diverse range of
   2647..2671    -  protein_bind   attB2: mutant version of attB; recombination site for the Gateway® BP reaction BP Clonase™
   2673..2713    +  CDS            V5 tag (fragment): epitope tag from simian virus 5
   2733..2798    +  CDS            3xFLAG: three tandem FLAG® epitope tags, followed by an enterokinase cleavage site
   2848..2959    +  polyA_signal   bGH poly(A) signal: bovine growth hormone polyadenylation signal
   3066..3087    +  promoter       SV40 promoter (fragment): SV40 enhancer and early promoter
   3108..3536    +  rep_origin     f1 ori (sequence partly withheld): f1 bacteriophage origin of replication; arrow indicates direction of (+) strand synthesis
   3550..3879    +  promoter       SV40 promoter: SV40 enhancer and early promoter
   3928..4953    +  CDS            HygR: aminoglycoside phosphotransferase from E. coli; aph(4)-Ia; confers resistance to hygromycin
   4963..5088    +  CDS            ble (fragment): BLE_KLEPN - Experimental evidence at protein level: Swiss-Prot protein existence level 1. Binding protein with a strong affinity to the bleomycin family of antibiotics. Binds to CL990; an antimitotic-antibiotic compound. From Klebsiella pneumoniae.
   5083..5204    +  polyA_signal   SV40 poly(A) signal: SV40 polyadenylation signal
   5277..5293    -  protein_bind   lac operator: The lac repressor binds to the lac operator to inhibit transcription in E. coli. This inhibition can be relieved by adding lactose or isopropyl-β-D-thiogalactopyranoside (IPTG). lac repressor encoded by lacI
   5301..5331    -  promoter       lac promoter: promoter for the E. coli lac operon
   5346..5367    -  protein_bind   CAP binding site: CAP binding activates transcription in the presence of cAMP. E. coli catabolite activator protein
   5380..5472    -  CDS            lacI (fragment): lac repressor; lacI; The lac repressor binds to the lac operator to inhibit transcription in E. coli. This inhibition can be relieved by adding lactose or isopropyl-β-D-thiogalactopyranoside (IPTG).
   5655..6243    -  rep_origin     ori: high-copy-number ColE1/pMB1/pBR322/pUC origin of replication
   6414..7274    -  CDS            AmpR: β-lactamase; bla; confers resistance to ampicillin, carbenicillin, and related antibiotics
   7275..7379    -  promoter       AmpR promoter: bla
>Addgene plasmid #249019 | pKlab224-pcDNA3-BRCA1(1314-end)-R1699W-V5-3xFLAG | addgene full sequence | sequence record 495722 | Addgene NGS Result
GACGGATCGGGAGATCTCCCGATCCCCTATGGTGCACTCTCAGTACAATCTGCTCTGATGCCGCATAGTT
AAGCCAGTATCTGCTCCCTGCTTGTGTGTTGGAGGTCGCTGAGTAGTGCGCGAGCAAAATTTAAGCTACA
ACAAGGCAAGGCTTGACCGACAATTGCATGAAGAATCTGCTTAGGGTTAGGCGTTTTGCGCTGCTTCGCG
ATGTACGGGCCAGATATACGCGTTGACATTGATTATTGACTAGTTATTAATAGTAATCAATTACGGGGTC
ATTAGTTCATAGCCCATATATGGAGTTCCGCGTTACATAACTTACGGTAAATGGCCCGCCTGGCTGACCG
CCCAACGACCCCCGCCCATTGACGTCAATAATGACGTATGTTCCCATAGTAACGCCAATAGGGACTTTCC
ATTGACGTCAATGGGTGGAGTATTTACGGTAAACTGCCCACTTGGCAGTACATCAAGTGTATCATATGCC
AAGTACGCCCCCTATTGACGTCAATGACGGTAAATGGCCCGCCTGGCATTATGCCCAGTACATGACCTTA
TGGGACTTTCCTACTTGGCAGTACATCTACGTATTAGTCATCGCTATTACCATGGTGATGCGGTTTTGGC
AGTACATCAATGGGCGTGGATAGCGGTTTGACTCACGGGGATTTCCAAGTCTCCACCCCATTGACGTCAA
TGGGAGTTTGTTTTGGCACCAAAATCAACGGGACTTTCCAAAATGTCGTAACAACTCCGCCCCATTGACG
CAAATGGGCGGTAGGCGTGTACGGTGGGAGGTCTATATAAGCAGAGCTCTCTGGCTAACTAGAGAACCCA
CTGCTTACTGGCTTATCGAAATTAATACGACTCACTATAGGGAGACCCAAGCTGGCTAGCGTTTAAACTT
AAGCTTGGTACCGAGCTCGGATCCACTAGTCCAGTGTGGTGGAATTCTGCAGATATCAACAAGTTTGTAC
AAAAAAGTTGGCATGGATCCTTTCTTGATTGGTTCTTCCAAACAAATGAGGCATCAGTCTGAAAGCCAGG
GAGTTGGTCTGAGTGACAAGGAATTGGTTTCAGATGATGAAGAAAGAGGAACGGGCTTGGAAGAAAATAA
TCAAGAAGAGCAAAGCATGGATTCAAACTTAGGTGAAGCAGCATCTGGGTGTGAGAGTGAAACAAGCGTC
TCTGAAGACTGCTCAGGGCTATCCTCTCAGAGTGACATTTTAACCACTCAGCAGAGGGATACCATGCAAC
ATAACCTGATAAAGCTCCAGCAGGAAATGGCTGAACTAGAAGCTGTGTTAGAACAGCATGGGAGCCAGCC
TTCTAACAGCTACCCTTCCATCATAAGTGACTCCTCTGCCCTTGAGGACCTGCGAAATCCAGAACAAAGC
ACATCAGAAAAAGCAGTATTAACTTCACAGAAAAGTAGTGAATACCCTATAAGCCAGAATCCAGAAGGCC
TTTCTGCTGACAAGTTTGAGGTGTCTGCAGATAGTTCTACCAGTAAAAATAAAGAACCAGGAGTGGAAAG
GTCATCCCCTTCTAAATGCCCATCATTAGATGATAGGTGGTACATGCACAGTTGCTCTGGGAGTCTTCAG
AATAGAAACTACCCATCTCAAGAGGAGCTCATTAAGGTTGTTGATGTGGAGGAGCAACAGCTGGAAGAGT
CTGGGCCACACGATTTGACGGAAACATCTTACTTGCCAAGGCAAGATCTAGAGGGAACCCCTTACCTGGA
ATCTGGAATCAGCCTCTTCTCTGATGACCCTGAATCTGATCCTTCTGAAGACAGAGCCCCAGAGTCAGCT
CGTGTTGGCAACATACCATCTTCAACCTCTGCATTGAAAGTTCCCCAATTGAAAGTTGCAGAATCTGCCC
AGGGTCCAGCTGCTGCTCATACTACTGATACTGCTGGGTATAATGCAATGGAAGAAAGTGTGAGCAGGGA
GAAGCCAGAATTGACAGCTTCAACAGAAAGGGTCAACAAAAGAATGTCCATGGTGGTGTCTGGCCTGACC
CCAGAAGAATTTATGCTCGTGTACAAGTTTGCCAGAAAACACCACATCACTTTAACTAATCTAATTACTG
AAGAGACTACTCATGTTGTTATGAAAACAGATGCTGAGTTTGTGTGTGAATGGACACTGAAATATTTTCT
AGGAATTGCGGGAGGAAAATGGGTAGTTAGCTATTTCTGGGTGACCCAGTCTATTAAAGAAAGAAAAATG
CTGAATGAGCATGATTTTGAAGTCAGAGGAGATGTGGTCAATGGAAGAAACCACCAAGGTCCAAAGCGAG
CAAGAGAATCCCAGGACAGAAAGATCTTCAGGGGGCTAGAAATCTGTTGCTATGGGCCCTTCACCAACAT
GCCCACAGATCAACTGGAATGGATGGTACAGCTGTGTGGTGCTTCTGTGGTGAAGGAGCTTTCATCATTC
ACCCTTGGCACAGGTGTCCACCCAATTGTGGTTGTGCAGCCAGATGCCTGGACAGAGGACAATGGCTTCC
ATGCAATTGGGCAGATGTGTGAGGCACCTGTGGTGACCCGAGAGTGGGTGTTGGACAGTGTAGCACTCTA
CCAGTGCCAGGAGCTGGACACCTACCTGATACCCCAGATCCCCCACAGCCACTACTACCCAACTTTCTTG
TACAAAGTGGTTGGTAAGCCTATCCCTAACCCTCTCCTCGGTCTCGATTCTACAGGCTCGGGCTCGACCT
CGGACTACAAAGACCATGACGGTGATTATAAAGATCATGACATCGACTACAAGGATGACGATGACAAGTG
ATAACTCGAGTCTAGAGGGCCCGTTTAAACCCGCTGATCAGCCTCGACTGTGCCTTCTAGTTGCCAGCCA
TCTGTTGTTTGCCCCTCCCCCGTGCCTTCCTTGACCCTGGAAGGTGCCACTCCCACTGTCCTTTCCTAAT
AAAATGAGGAAATTGCATCGCATTGTCTGAGTAGGTGTCATTCTATTCTGGGGGGTGGGGTGGGGCAGGA
CAGCAAGGGGAAGACAATAGCAGGCATGCTGGGGATGCGGTGGGCTCTATGGCTTCTGAGGCGGAAAGAA
CCAGCTGGGGCTCTAGGGGGTATCCCC
[124 nt withheld, positions 3108-3231]
C
[91 nt withheld, positions 3233-3323]
A
[49 nt withheld, positions 3325-3373]
CCTTTGACGTTGGAGTCCACGTTCTTT
[37 nt withheld, positions 3401-3437]
ACCCTATCTCGGTCTATTCTTTTGATTTATAAGGGATTTTGCCGATTTCGGCCTATTGGTTAAAAAATGA
GCTGATTTAACAAAAATTTAACGCGAATTAATTCTGTGGAATGTGTGTCAGTTAGGGTGTGGAAAGTCCC
CAGGCTCCCCAGCAGGCAGAAGTATGCAAAGCATGCATCTCAATTAGTCAGCAACCAGGTGTGGAAAGTC
CCCAGGCTCCCCAGCAGGCAGAAGTATGCAAAGCATGCATCTCAATTAGTCAGCAACCATAGTCCCGCCC
CTAACTCCGCCCATCCCGCCCCTAACTCCGCCCAGTTCCGCCCATTCTCCGCCCCATGGCTGACTAATTT
TTTTTATTTATGCAGAGGCCGAGGCCGCCTCTGCCTCTGAGCTATTCCAGAAGTAGTGAGGAGGCTTTTT
TGGAGGCCTAGGCTTTTGCAAAAAGCTCCCGGGAGCTTGTATATCCATTTTCGGATCTGATCAGCACGTG
ATGAAAAAGCCTGAACTCACCGCGACGTCTGTCGAGAAGTTTCTGATCGAAAAGTTCGACAGCGTCTCCG
ACCTGATGCAGCTCTCGGAGGGCGAAGAATCTCGTGCTTTCAGCTTCGATGTAGGAGGGCGTGGATATGT
CCTGCGGGTAAATAGCTGCGCCGATGGTTTCTACAAAGATCGTTATGTTTATCGGCACTTTGCATCGGCC
GCGCTCCCGATTCCGGAAGTGCTTGACATTGGGGAATTCAGCGAGAGCCTGACCTATTGCATCTCCCGCC
GTGCACAGGGTGTCACGTTGCAAGACCTGCCTGAAACCGAACTGCCCGCTGTTCTGCAGCCGGTCGCGGA
GGCCATGGATGCGATCGCTGCGGCCGATCTTAGCCAGACGAGCGGGTTCGGCCCATTCGGACCGCAAGGA
ATCGGTCAATACACTACATGGCGTGATTTCATATGCGCGATTGCTGATCCCCATGTGTATCACTGGCAAA
CTGTGATGGACGACACCGTCAGTGCGTCCGTCGCGCAGGCTCTCGATGAGCTGATGCTTTGGGCCGAGGA
CTGCCCCGAAGTCCGGCACCTCGTGCACGCGGATTTCGGCTCCAACAATGTCCTGACGGACAATGGCCGC
ATAACAGCGGTCATTGACTGGAGCGAGGCGATGTTCGGGGATTCCCAATACGAGGTCGCCAACATCTTCT
TCTGGAGGCCGTGGTTGGCTTGTATGGAGCAGCAGACGCGCTACTTCGAGCGGAGGCATCCGGAGCTTGC
AGGATCGCCGCGGCTCCGGGCGTATATGCTCCGCATTGGTCTTGACCAACTCTATCAGAGCTTGGTTGAC
GGCAATTTCGATGATGCAGCTTGGGCGCAGGGTCGATGCGACGCAATCGTCCGATCCGGAGCCGGGACTG
TCGGGCGTACACAAATCGCCCGCAGAAGCGCGGCCGTCTGGACCGATGGCTGTGTAGAAGTACTCGCCGA
TAGTGGAAACCGACGCCCCAGCACTCGTCCGAGGGCAAAGGAATAGCACGTGCTACGAGATTTCGATTCC
ACCGCCGCCTTCTATGAAAGGTTGGGCTTCGGAATCGTTTTCCGGGACGCCGGCTGGATGATCCTCCAGC
GCGGGGATCTCATGCTGGAGTTCTTCGCCCACCCCAACTTGTTTATTGCAGCTTATAATGGTTACAAATA
AAGCAATAGCATCACAAATTTCACAAATAAAGCATTTTTTTCACTGCATTCTAGTTGTGGTTTGTCCAAA
CTCATCAATGTATCTTATCATGTCTGTATACCGTCGACCTCTAGCTAGAGCTTGGCGTAATCATGGTCAT
AGCTGTTTCCTGTGTGAAATTGTTATCCGCTCACAATTCCACACAACATACGAGCCGGAAGCATAAAGTG
TAAAGCCTGGGGTGCCTAATGAGTGAGCTAACTCACATTAATTGCGTTGCGCTCACTGCCCGCTTTCCAG
TCGGGAAACCTGTCGTGCCAGCTGCATTAATGAATCGGCCAACGCGCGGGGAGAGGCGGTTTGCGTATTG
GGCGCTCTTCCGCTTCCTCGCTCACTGACTCGCTGCGCTCGGTCGTTCGGCTGCGGCGAGCGGTATCAGC
TCACTCAAAGGCGGTAATACGGTTATCCACAGAATCAGGGGATAACGCAGGAAAGAACATGTGAGCAAAA
GGCCAGCAAAAGGCCAGGAACCGTAAAAAGGCCGCGTTGCTGGCGTTTTTCCATAGGCTCCGCCCCCCTG
ACGAGCATCACAAAAATCGACGCTCAAGTCAGAGGTGGCGAAACCCGACAGGACTATAAAGATACCAGGC
GTTTCCCCCTGGAAGCTCCCTCGTGCGCTCTCCTGTTCCGACCCTGCCGCTTACCGGATACCTGTCCGCC
TTTCTCCCTTCGGGAAGCGTGGCGCTTTCTCATAGCTCACGCTGTAGGTATCTCAGTTCGGTGTAGGTCG
TTCGCTCCAAGCTGGGCTGTGTGCACGAACCCCCCGTTCAGCCCGACCGCTGCGCCTTATCCGGTAACTA
TCGTCTTGAGTCCAACCCGGTAAGACACGACTTATCGCCACTGGCAGCAGCCACTGGTAACAGGATTAGC
AGAGCGAGGTATGTAGGCGGTGCTACAGAGTTCTTGAAGTGGTGGCCTAACTACGGCTACACTAGAAGAA
CAGTATTTGGTATCTGCGCTCTGCTGAAGCCAGTTACCTTCGGAAAAAGAGTTGGTAGCTCTTGATCCGG
CAAACAAACCACCGCTGGTAGCGGTGGTTTTTTTGTTTGCAAGCAGCAGATTACGCGCAGAAAAAAAGGA
TCTCAAGAAGATCCTTTGATCTTTTCTACGGGGTCTGACGCTCAGTGGAACGAAAACTCACGTTAAGGGA
TTTTGGTCATGAGATTATCAAAAAGGATCTTCACCTAGATCCTTTTAAATTAAAAATGAAGTTTTAAATC
AATCTAAAGTATATATGAGTAAACTTGGTCTGACAGTTACCAATGCTTAATCAGTGAGGCACCTATCTCA
GCGATCTGTCTATTTCGTTCATCCATAGTTGCCTGACTCCCCGTCGTGTAGATAACTACGATACGGGAGG
GCTTACCATCTGGCCCCAGTGCTGCAATGATACCGCGAGACCCACGCTCACCGGCTCCAGATTTATCAGC
AATAAACCAGCCAGCCGGAAGGGCCGAGCGCAGAAGTGGTCCTGCAACTTTATCCGCCTCCATCCAGTCT
ATTAATTGTTGCCGGGAAGCTAGAGTAAGTAGTTCGCCAGTTAATAGTTTGCGCAACGTTGTTGCCATTG
CTACAGGCATCGTGGTGTCACGCTCGTCGTTTGGTATGGCTTCATTCAGCTCCGGTTCCCAACGATCAAG
GCGAGTTACATGATCCCCCATGTTGTGCAAAAAAGCGGTTAGCTCCTTCGGTCCTCCGATCGTTGTCAGA
AGTAAGTTGGCCGCAGTGTTATCACTCATGGTTATGGCAGCACTGCATAATTCTCTTACTGTCATGCCAT
CCGTAAGATGCTTTTCTGTGACTGGTGAGTACTCAACCAAGTCATTCTGAGAATAGTGTATGCGGCGACC
GAGTTGCTCTTGCCCGGCGTCAATACGGGATAATACCGCGCCACATAGCAGAACTTTAAAAGTGCTCATC
ATTGGAAAACGTTCTTCGGGGCGAAAACTCTCAAGGATCTTACCGCTGTTGAGATCCAGTTCGATGTAAC
CCACTCGTGCACCCAACTGATCTTCAGCATCTTTTACTTTCACCAGCGTTTCTGGGTGAGCAAAAACAGG
AAGGCAAAATGCCGCAAAAAAGGGAATAAGGGCGACACGGAAATGTTGAATACTCATACTCTTCCTTTTT
CAATATTATTGAAGCATTTATCAGGGTTATTGTCTCATGAGCGGATACATATTTGAATGTATTTAGAAAA
ATAAACAAATAGGGGTTCCGCGCACATTTCCCCGAAAAGTGCCACCTGACGTC
